>Addgene plasmid #14169 | pAG415GAL-ccdB-ECFP | depositor full sequence | sequence record 7832 | Author sequence
GACGAAAGGGCCTCGTGATACGCCTATTTTTATAGGTTAATGTCATGATAATAATGGTTTCTTAGGACGG
ATCGCTTGCCTGTAACTTACACGCGCCTCGTATCTTTTAATGATGGAATAATTTGGGAATTTACTCTGTG
TTTATTTATTTTTATGTTTTGTATTTGGATTTTAGAAAGTAAATAAAGAAGGTAGAAGAGTTACGGAATG
AAGAAAAAAAAATAAACAAAGGTTTAAAAAATTTCAACAAAAAGCGTACTTTACATATATATTTATTAGA
CAAGAAAAGCAGATTAAATAGATATACATTCGATTAACGATAAGTAAAATGTAAAATCACAGGATTTTCG
TGTGTGGTCTTCTACACAGACAAGATGAAACAATTCGGCATTAATACCTGAGAGCAGGAAGAGCAAGATA
AAAGGTAGTATTTGTTGGCGATCCCCCTAGAGTCTTTTACATCTTCGGAAAACAAAAACTATTTTTTCTT
TAATTTCTTTTTTTACTTTCTATTTTTAATTTATATATTTATATTAAAAAATTTAAATTATAATTATTTT
TATAGCACGTGATGAAAAGGACCCAGGTGGCACTTTTCGGGGAAATGTGCGCGGAACCCCTATTTGTTTA
TTTTTCTAAATACATTCAAATATGTATCCGCTCATGAGACAATAACCCTGATAAATGCTTCAATAATATT
GAAAAAGGAAGAGTATGAGTATTCAACATTTCCGTGTCGCCCTTATTCCCTTTTTTGCGGCATTTTGCCT
TCCTGTTTTTGCTCACCCAGAAACGCTGGTGAAAGTAAAAGATGCTGAAGATCAGTTGGGTGCACGAGTG
GGTTACATCGAACTGGATCTCAACAGCGGTAAGATCCTTGAGAGTTTTCGCCCCGAAGAACGTTTTCCAA
TGATGAGCACTTTTAAAGTTCTGCTATGTGGCGCGGTATTATCCCGTATTGACGCCGGGCAAGAGCAACT
CGGTCGCCGCATACACTATTCTCAGAATGACTTGGTTGAGTACTCACCAGTCACAGAAAAGCATCTTACG
GATGGCATGACAGTAAGAGAATTATGCAGTGCTGCCATAACCATGAGTGATAACACTGCGGCCAACTTAC
TTCTGACAACGATCGGAGGACCGAAGGAGCTAACCGCTTTTTTGCACAACATGGGGGATCATGTAACTCG
CCTTGATCGTTGGGAACCGGAGCTGAATGAAGCCATACCAAACGACGAGCGTGACACCACGATGCCTGTA
GCAATGGCAACAACGTTGCGCAAACTATTAACTGGCGAACTACTTACTCTAGCTTCCCGGCAACAATTAA
TAGACTGGATGGAGGCGGATAAAGTTGCAGGACCACTTCTGCGCTCGGCCCTTCCGGCTGGCTGGTTTAT
TGCTGATAAATCTGGAGCCGGTGAGCGTGGGTCTCGCGGTATCATTGCAGCACTGGGGCCAGATGGTAAG
CCCTCCCGTATCGTAGTTATCTACACGACGGGGAGTCAGGCAACTATGGATGAACGAAATAGACAGATCG
CTGAGATAGGTGCCTCACTGATTAAGCATTGGTAACTGTCAGACCAAGTTTACTCATATATACTTTAGAT
TGATTTAAAACTTCATTTTTAATTTAAAAGGATCTAGGTGAAGATCCTTTTTGATAATCTCATGACCAAA
ATCCCTTAACGTGAGTTTTCGTTCCACTGAGCGTCAGACCCCGTAGAAAAGATCAAAGGATCTTCTTGAG
ATCCTTTTTTTCTGCGCGTAATCTGCTGCTTGCAAACAAAAAAACCACCGCTACCAGCGGTGGTTTGTTT
GCCGGATCAAGAGCTACCAACTCTTTTTCCGAAGGTAACTGGCTTCAGCAGAGCGCAGATACCAAATACT
GTCCTTCTAGTGTAGCCGTAGTTAGGCCACCACTTCAAGAACTCTGTAGCACCGCCTACATACCTCGCTC
TGCTAATCCTGTTACCAGTGGCTGCTGCCAGTGGCGATAAGTCGTGTCTTACCGGGTTGGACTCAAGACG
ATAGTTACCGGATAAGGCGCAGCGGTCGGGCTGAACGGGGGGTTCGTGCACACAGCCCAGCTTGGAGCGA
ACGACCTACACCGAACTGAGATACCTACAGCGTGAGCTATGAGAAAGCGCCACGCTTCCCGAAGGGAGAA
AGGCGGACAGGTATCCGGTAAGCGGCAGGGTCGGAACAGGAGAGCGCACGAGGGAGCTTCCAGGGGGAAA
CGCCTGGTATCTTTATAGTCCTGTCGGGTTTCGCCACCTCTGACTTGAGCGTCGATTTTTGTGATGCTCG
TCAGGGGGGCGGAGCCTATGGAAAAACGCCAGCAACGCGGCCTTTTTACGGTTCCTGGCCTTTTGCTGGC
CTTTTGCTCACATGTTCTTTCCTGCGTTATCCCCTGATTCTGTGGATAACCGTATTACCGCCTTTGAGTG
AGCTGATACCGCTCGCCGCAGCCGAACGACCGAGCGCAGCGAGTCAGTGAGCGAGGAAGCGGAAGAGCGC
CCAATACGCAAACCGCCTCTCCCCGCGCGTTGGCCGATTCATTAATGCAGCTGGCACGACAGGTTTCCCG
ACTGGAAAGCGGGCAGTGAGCGCAACGCAATTAATGTGAGTTACCTCACTCATTAGGCACCCCAGGCTTT
ACACTTTATGCTTCCGGCTCCTATGTTGTGTGGAATTGTGAGCGGATAACAATTTCACACAGGAAACAGC
TATGACCATGATTACGCCAAGCGCGCAATTAACCCTCACTAAAGGGAACAAAAGCTGGAGCTCTAGTACG
GATTAGAAGCCGCCGAGCGGGCGACAGCCCTCCGACGGAAGACTCTCCTCCGTGCGTCCTCGTCTTCACC
GGTCGCGTTCCTGAAACGCAGATGTGCCTCGCGCCGCACTGCTCCGAACAATAAAGATTCTACAATACTA
GCTTTTATGGTTATGAAGAGGAAAAATTGGCAGTAACCTGGCCCCACAAACCTTCAAATTAACGAATCAA
ATTAACAACCATAGGATGATAATGCGATTAGTTTTTTAGCCTTATTTCTGGGGTAATTAATCAGCGAAGC
GATGATTTTTGATCTATTAACAGATATATAAATGGAAAAGCTGCATAACCACTTTAACTAATACTTTCAA
CATTTTCAGTTTGTATTACTTCTTATTCAAATGTCATAAAAGTATCAACAAAAAATTGTTAATATACCTC
TATACTTTAACGTCAAGGAGAAAAAACCCCGGATTCTAGAACTAGTGGATCCCCCATCACAAGTTTGTAC
AAAAAAGCTGAACGAGAAACGTAAAATGATATAAATATCAATATATTAAATTAGATTTTGCATAAAAAAC
AGACTACATAATACTGTAAAACACAACATATCCAGTCACTATGGCGGCCGCATTAGGCACCCCAGGCTTT
ACACTTTATGCTTCCGGCTCGTATAATGTGTGGATTTTGAGTTAGGATCCGTCGAGATTTTCAGGAGCTA
AGGAAGCTAAAATGGAGAAAAAAATCACTGGATATACCACCGTTGATATATCCCAATGGCATCGTAAAGA
ACATTTTGAGGCATTTCAGTCAGTTGCTCAATGTACCTATAACCAGACCGTTCAGCTGGATATTACGGCC
TTTTTAAAGACCGTAAAGAAAAATAAGCACAAGTTTTATCCGGCCTTTATTCACATTCTTGCCCGCCTGA
TGAATGCTCATCCGGAATTCCGTATGGCAATGAAAGACGGTGAGCTGGTGATATGGGATAGTGTTCACCC
TTGTTACACCGTTTTCCATGAGCAAACTGAAACGTTTTCATCGCTCTGGAGTGAATACCACGACGATTTC
CGGCAGTTTCTACACATATATTCGCAAGATGTGGCGTGTTACGGTGAAAACCTGGCCTATTTCCCTAAAG
GGTTTATTGAGAATATGTTTTTCGTCTCAGCCAATCCCTGGGTGAGTTTCACCAGTTTTGATTTAAACGT
GGCCAATATGGACAACTTCTTCGCCCCCGTTTTCACCATGGGCAAATATTATACGCAAGGCGACAAGGTG
CTGATGCCGCTGGCGATTCAGGTTCATCATGCCGTCTGTGATGGCTTCCATGTCGGCAGAATGCTTAATG
AATTACAACAGTACTGCGATGAGTGGCAGGGCGGGGCGTAAACGCCGCGTGGATCCGGCTTACTAAAAGC
CAGATAACAGTATGCGTATTTGCGCGCTGATTTTTGCGGTATAAGAATATATACTGATATGTATACCCGA
AGTATGTCAAAAAGAGGTATGCTATGAAGCAGCGTATTACAGTGACAGTTGACAGCGACAGCTATCAGTT
GCTCAAGGCATATATGATGTCAATATCTCCGGTCTGGTAAGCACAACCATGCAGAATGAAGCCCGTCGTC
TGCGTGCCGAACGCTGGAAAGCGGAAAATCAGGAAGGGATGGCTGAGGTCGCCCGGTTTATTGAAATGAA
CGGCTCTTTTGCTGACGAGAACAGGGGCTGGTGAAATGCAGTTTAAGGTTTACACCTATAAAAGAGAGAG
CCGTTATCGTCTGTTTGTGGATGTACAGAGTGATATTATTGACACGCCCGGGCGACGGATGGTGATCCCC
CTGGCCAGTGCACGTCTGCTGTCAGATAAAGTCTCCCGTGAACTTTACCCGGTGGTGCATATCGGGGATG
AAAGCTGGCGCATGATGACCACCGATATGGCCAGTGTGCCGGTCTCCGTTATCGGGGAAGAAGTGGCTGA
TCTCAGCCACCGCGAAAATGACATCAAAAACGCCATTAACCTGATGTTCTGGGGAATATAAATGTCAGGC
TCCCTTATACACAGCCAGTCTGCAGGTCGACCATAGTGACTGGATATGTTGTGTTTTACAGTATTATGTA
GTCTGTTTTTTATGCAAAATCTAATTTAATATATTGATATTTATATCATTTTACGTTTCTCGTTCAGCTT
TCTTGTACAAAGTGGTGATGGGCTGCAGGAATTCGATATCAAGCTTAATGGTGAGCAAGGGCGAGGAGCT
GTTCACCGGGGTGGTGCCCATCCTGGTCGAGCTGGACGGCGACGTAAACGGCCACAAGTTCAGCGTGTCC
GGCGAGGGCGAGGGCGATGCCACCTACGGCAAGCTGACCCTGAAGTTCATCTGCACCACCGGCAAGCTGC
CCGTGCCCTGGCCCACCCTCGTGACCACCCTGACCTGGGGCGTGCAGTGCTTCAGCCGCTACCCCGACCA
CATGAAGCAGCACGACTTCTTCAAGTCCGCCATGCCCGAAGGCTACGTCCAGGAGCGCACCATCTTCTTC
AAGGACGACGGCAACTACAAGACCCGCGCCGAGGTGAAGTTCGAGGGCGACACCCTGGTGAACCGCATCG
AGCTGAAGGGCATCGACTTCAAGGAGGACGGCAACATCCTGGGGCACAAGCTGGAGTACAACTACATCAG
CCACAACGTCTATATCACCGCCGACAAGCAGAAGAACGGCATCAAGGCCAACTTCAAGATCCGCCACAAC
ATCGAGGACGGCAGCGTGCAGCTCGCCGACCACTACCAGCAGAACACCCCCATCGGCGACGGCCCCGTGC
TGCTGCCCGACAACCACTACCTGAGCACCCAGTCCGCCCTGAGCAAAGACCCCAACGAGAAGCGCGATCA
CATGGTCCTGCTGGAGTTCGTGACCGCCGCCGGGATCACTCTCGGCATGGACGAGCTGTACAAGCTGTAC
AAGTAACTCGAGTCATGTAATTAGTTATGTCACGCTTACATTCACGCCCTCCCCCCACATCCGCTCTAAC
CGAAAAGGAAGGAGTTAGACAACCTGAAGTCTAGGTCCCTATTTATTTTTTTATAGTTATGTTAGTATTA
AGAACGTTATTTATATTTCAAATTTTTCTTTTTTTTCTGTACAGACGCGTGTACGCATGTAACATTATAC
TGAAAACCTTGCTTGAGAAGGTTTTGGGACGCTCGAAGGCTTTAATTTGCGGCCGGTACCCAATTCGCCC
TATAGTGAGTCGTATTACGCGCGCTCACTGGCCGTCGTTTTACAACGTCGTGACTGGGAAAACCCTGGCG
TTACCCAACTTAATCGCCTTGCAGCACATCCCCCTTTCGCCAGCTGGCGTAATAGCGAAGAGGCCCGCAC
CGATCGCCCTTCCCAACAGTTGCGCAGCCTGAATGGCGAATGGCGCG
[124 nt withheld, positions 6208-6331]
C
[91 nt withheld, positions 6333-6423]
A
[49 nt withheld, positions 6425-6473]
CCTTTGACGTTGGAGTCCACGTTCTTT
[37 nt withheld, positions 6501-6537]
ACCCTATCTCGGTCTATTCTTTTGATTTATAAGGGATTTTGCCGATTTCGGCCTATTGGTTAAAAAATGA
GCTGATTTAACAAAAATTTAACGCGAATTTTAACAAAATATTAACGTTTACAATTTCCTGATGCGGTATT
TTCTCCTTACGCATCTGTGCGGTATTTCACACCGCATATCGACGGTCGAGGAGAACTTCTAGTATATCCA
CATACCTAATATTATTGCCTTATTAAAAATGGAATCCCAACAATTACATCAAAATCCACATTCTCTTCAA
AATCAATTGTCCTGTACTTCCTTGTTCATGTGTGTTCAAAAACGTTATATTTATAGGATAATTATACTCT
ATTTCTCAACAAGTAATTGGTTGTTTGGCCGAGCGGTCTAAGGCGCCTGATTCAAGAAATATCTTGACCG
CAGTTAACTGTGGGAATACTCAGGTATCGTAAGATGCAAGAGTTCGAATCTCTTAGCAACCATTATTTTT
TTCCTCAACATAACGAGAACACACAGGGGCGCTATCGCACAGAATCAAATTCGATGACTGGAAATTTTTT
GTTAATTTCAGAGGTCGCCTGACGCATATACCTTTTTCAACTGAAAAATTGGGAGAAAAAGGAAAGGTGA
GAGGCCGGAACCGGCTTTTCATATAGAATAGAGAAGCGTTCATGACTAAATGCTTGCATCACAATACTTG
AAGTTGACAATATTATTTAAGGACCTATTGTTTTTTCCAATAGGTGGTTAGCAATCGTCTTACTTTCTAA
CTTTTCTTACCTTTTACATTTCAGCAATATATATATATATTTCAAGGATATACCATTCTAATGTCTGCCC
CTATGTCTGCCCCTAAGAAGATCGTCGTTTTGCCAGGTGACCACGTTGGTCAAGAAATCACAGCCGAAGC
CATTAAGGTTCTTAAAGCTATTTCTGATGTTCGTTCCAATGTCAAGTTCGATTTCGAAAATCATTTAATT
GGTGGTGCTGCTATCGATGCTACAGGTGTCCCACTTCCAGATGAGGCGCTGGAAGCCTCCAAGAAGGTTG
ATGCCGTTTTGTTAGGTGCTGTGGGTGGTCCTAAATGGGGTACCGGTAGTGTTAGACCTGAACAAGGTTT
ACTAAAAATCCGTAAAGAACTTCAATTGTACGCCAACTTAAGACCATGTAACTTTGCATCCGACTCTCTT
TTAGACTTATCTCCAATCAAGCCACAATTTGCTAAAGGTACTGACTTCGTTGTTGTCAGAGAATTAGTGG
GAGGTATTTACTTTGGTAAGAGAAAGGAAGACGATGGTGATGGTGTCGCTTGGGATAGTGAACAATACAC
CGTTCCAGAAGTGCAAAGAATCACAAGAATGGCCGCTTTCATGGCCCTACAACATGAGCCACCATTGCCT
ATTTGGTCCTTGGATAAAGCTAATGTTTTGGCCTCTTCAAGATTATGGAGAAAAACTGTGGAGGAAACCA
TCAAGAACGAATTCCCTACATTGAAGGTTCAACATCAATTGATTGATTCTGCCGCCATGATCCTAGTTAA
GAACCCAACCCACCTAAATGGTATTATAATCACCAGCAACATGTTTGGTGATATCATCTCCGATGAAGCC
TCCGTTATCCCAGGTTCCTTGGGTTTGTTGCCATCTGCGTCCTTGGCCTCTTTGCCAGACAAGAACACCG
CATTTGGTTTGTACGAACCATGCCACGGTTCTGCTCCAGATTTGCCAAAGAATAAGGTTGACCCTATCGC
CACTATCTTGTCTGCTGCAATGATGTTGAAATTGTCATTGAACTTGCCTGAAGAAGGTAAGGCCATTGAA
GATGCAGTTAAAAAGGTTTTGGATGCAGGTATCAGAACTGGTGATTTAGGTGGTTCCAACAGTACCACCG
AAGTCGGTGATGCTGTCGCCGAAGAAGTTAAGAAAATCCTTGCTTAAAAAGATTCTCTTTTTTTATGATA
TTTGTACATAAACTTTATAAATGAAATTCATAATAGAAACGACACGAAATTACAAAATGGAATATGTTCA
TAGGGTAGACGAAACTATATACGCAATCTACATACATTTATCAAGAAGGAGAAAAAGGAGGATAGTAAAG
GAATACAGGTAAGCAAATTGATACTAATGGCTCAACGTGATAAGGAAAAAGAATTGCACTTTAACATTAA
TATTGACAAGGAGGAGGGCACCACACAAAAAGTTAGGTGTAACAGAAAATCATGAAACTACGATTCCTAA
TTTGATATTGGAGGATTTTCTCTAAAAAAAAAAAAATACAACAAATAAAAAACACTCAATGACCTGACCA
TTTGATGGAGTTTAAGTCAATACCTTCTTGAACCATTTCCCATAATGGTGAAAGTTCCCTCAAGAATTTT
ACTCTGTCAGAAACGGCCTTACGACGTAGTCGATATGGTGCACTCTCAGTACAATCTGCTCTGATGCCGC
ATAGTTAAGCCAGCCCCGACACCCGCCAACACCCGCTGACGCGCCCTGACGGGCTTGTCTGCTCCCGGCA
TCCGCTTACAGACAAGCTGTGACCGTCTCCGGGAGCTGCATGTGTCAGAGGTTTTCACCGTCATCACCGA
AACGCGCGA
Features (pLannotate 1.2.2; 31 found; start..end, strand, type, name):
     70..573     -  misc_feature   CEN/ARS: S. cerevisiae CEN6 centromere fused to an autonomously replicating sequence
    610..714     +  promoter       AmpR promoter: bla
    715..1575    +  CDS            AmpR: β-lactamase; bla; confers resistance to ampicillin, carbenicillin, and related antibiotics
   1746..2334    +  rep_origin     ori: high-copy-number ColE1/pMB1/pBR322/pUC origin of replication
   2517..2609    +  CDS            lacI (fragment): lac repressor; lacI; The lac repressor binds to the lac operator to inhibit transcription in E. coli. This inhibition can be relieved by adding lactose or isopropyl-β-D-thiogalactopyranoside (IPTG).
   2622..2643    +  protein_bind   CAP binding site: CAP binding activates transcription in the presence of cAMP. E. coli catabolite activator protein
   2658..2688    +  promoter       lac promoter: promoter for the E. coli lac operon
   2696..2712    +  protein_bind   lac operator: The lac repressor binds to the lac operator to inhibit transcription in E. coli. This inhibition can be relieved by adding lactose or isopropyl-β-D-thiogalactopyranoside (IPTG). lac repressor encoded by lacI
   2757..2775    +  promoter       T3 promoter: promoter for bacteriophage T3 RNA polymerase
   2799..3240    +  promoter       GAL1 promoter: S. cerevisiae GAL1; inducible promoter, regulated by Gal4
   3255..3275    +  misc_feature   MCS (fragment): pBluescript multiple cloning site
   3279..3403    +  protein_bind   attR1: mutant version of attR; recombination site for the Gateway® LR reaction LR Clonase™
   3428..3458    +  promoter       lac UV5 promoter: E. coli lac promoter with an "up" mutation
   3482..3511    +  promoter       cat promoter (fragment): promoter of the E. coli cat gene encoding chloramphenicol acetyltransferase
   3512..4171    +  CDS            CmR: chloramphenicol acetyltransferase; cat; confers resistance to chloramphenicol
   4353..4511    +  CDS            ccdA (fragment): CCDA_ECO57 - Also known as H, letA. Experimental evidence at protein level: Swiss-Prot protein existence level 1. Antitoxin component of a type II toxin-antitoxin (TA) system which inhibits the post-segregational killing (PSK) of plasmid-free cells, also referred to as a plasmid addiction system. Binds to and blocks the activity of CcdB; will also remove bound CcdB protein from the CcdB-GyrA complex by forming a CcdA-CcdB complex, a process termed rejuvenation. Functions as a transcriptional corepressor for the ccdAB operon, repression also requires CcdB (By similarity). From Escherichia coli
   4516..4818    +  CDS            ccdB: CCDB_ECOLI - Also known as G, letB, letD. Experimental evidence at protein level: Swiss-Prot protein existence level 1. Toxic component of a type II toxin-antitoxin (TA) system, functioning in plasmid maintainence. Responsible for the post- segregational killing (PSK) of plasmid-free cells, also referred to as a plasmid addiction system. Half-life of over 2 hours. Cell killing by CcdB is accompanied by filamentation, defects in chromosome and plasmid segregation, defects in cell division, formation of anucleate cells, decreased DNA synthesis and plasmid loss. Interferes with the activity of DN
   4862..4986    -  protein_bind   attR2: mutant version of attR; recombination site for the Gateway® LR reaction LR Clonase™
   4990..5017    +  misc_feature   MCS (fragment): pBluescript multiple cloning site
   5018..5734    +  CDS            ECFP: ECFP is a basic (constitutively fluorescent) cyan fluorescent protein published in 1996, derived from Aequorea victoria. It has low acid sensitivity.
   5753..6000    +  terminator     CYC1 terminator: S. cerevisiae CYC1; transcription terminator for CYC1
   6019..6037    -  promoter       T7 promoter: promoter for bacteriophage T7 RNA polymerase
   6045..6200    +  CDS            lacZα (fragment): LacZα fragment of β-galactosidase; lacZ fragment
   6208..6663    +  rep_origin     f1 ori (sequence partly withheld): f1 bacteriophage origin of replication; arrow indicates direction of (+) strand synthesis
   6664..6716    -  misc_feature   bom (fragment): basis of mobility region from pBR322
   6746..6823    +  CDS            YO192_YEAST (fragment): Experimental evidence at protein level: Swiss-Prot protein existence level 1. From Saccharomyces cerevisiae (strain ATCC 204508 / S288c) (Baker's yeast).
   6963..7367    +  promoter       LEU2 promoter: S. cerevisiae LEU2
   7380..8474    +  CDS            LEU2: 3-isopropylmalate dehydrogenase, required for leucine biosynthesis; S. cerevisiae LEU2; yeast auxotrophic marker
   8836..8937    -  CDS            NFS1 (fragment): NFS1_YEAST - Also known as SPL1 From Saccharomyces cerevisiae (strain ATCC 204508 / S288c) (Baker's yeast).
   8950..9000    -  misc_feature   bom (fragment): basis of mobility region from pBR322
   9102..1       -  CDS            rop (fragment) (across the origin): Rop protein, which maintains plasmids at low copy number; rop
