[The description below was written by a language model from this plasmid's Addgene catalogue record and pLannotate feature annotations shown in this document.]
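Description:
pAG415GAL-ccdB-ECFP is an empty Gateway destination vector for galactose-inducible protein expression in Saccharomyces cerevisiae, built on the pRS415 backbone and belonging to a suite of yeast Gateway vectors designed for high-throughput genetic analysis. It is a centromeric shuttle plasmid. A CEN6/ARS element maintains it stably at low copy in yeast, where it is selected through the LEU2 auxotrophic marker expressed from its own promoter. In E. coli it replicates from a ColE1/pUC-type origin and carries the ampicillin resistance gene. An f1 origin and remnants of the pBluescript-derived lac/lacZα region, with flanking T3 and T7 promoters, are also present from the parental backbone.

The expression unit consists of the GAL1 promoter, regulated by Gal4, followed by a Gateway cassette bounded by attR1 and attR2, then an ECFP coding sequence and the CYC1 terminator. The cassette contains a chloramphenicol acetyltransferase gene and the ccdB toxin gene. Because ccdB poisons ordinary E. coli strains, the unrecombined vector must be propagated in a ccdB-tolerant strain, with chloramphenicol and ampicillin together maintaining the cassette. In an LR Clonase reaction with an attL-flanked entry clone, the gene of interest replaces the CmR/ccdB segment, and the loss of ccdB provides counterselection against unrecombined vector in standard hosts.

An open reading frame lacking a stop codon and recombined in frame is expressed as a fusion with ECFP at its C terminus. This allows inducible expression together with cyan fluorescence for localisation or expression monitoring in yeast. The record notes that the deposited full sequence is a reference only and may not match the physical plasmid exactly.
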