Addgene plasmid #14169: pAG415GAL-ccdB-ECFP
Purpose: (Empty Backbone)
Depositing lab: Susan Lindquist. Depositing organization: Whitehead Institute for Biomedical Research. Publication: A suite of Gateway cloning vectors for high-throughput genetic analysis in Saccharomyces cerevisiae. Alberti S, Gitler AD, Lindquist S. Yeast. 2007 Oct . 24(10):913-9. 10.1002/yea.1502 PubMed 17583893.
Backbone
  Vector backbone: pRS415
  Vector type: Yeast Expression ; Gateway Destination
  Selectable markers: LEU2
Growth in bacteria
  Bacterial resistance: Chloramphenicol and Ampicillin, 25 & 100 μg/mL
  Growth temperature: 37°C
  Growth strain: ccdB Survival
  Growth instructions: DB3.1, ccdB Survival
  Copy number: Unknown
Gene/Insert
  Gene/Insert name: None
  Tag / fusion protein: ECFP (C terminal on backbone)
  Cloning method: Gateway Cloning
  Sequencing primers: 5′ GAL1
Terms and licenses: Academic/Nonprofit Terms; Industry Terms: Not Available to Industry
Depositor comments: Type of plasmid: CEN. This plasmid contains the Gateway technology from Invitrogen; Invitrogen requires purchasing of Gateway Clonase for carrying out the Gateway recombinational cloning reaction http://www.invitrogen.com Please note that the full plasmid sequence is provided as a reference only, and may not match the exact sequence of the plasmid.
How to cite: pAG415GAL-ccdB-ECFP was a gift from Susan Lindquist (Addgene plasmid # 14169 ; http://n2t.net/addgene:14169 ; RRID:Addgene_14169)
