>Addgene plasmid #14169 | pAG415GAL-ccdB-ECFP | addgene partial sequence | sequence record 20472 | 14169 with pRS_marker
CGTCGTTAAGGCCGTTTCTGACAGAGTAAAATTCTTGAGGGAACTTTCACCATTATGGGAAATGGTTCAA
GAAGGTATTGACTTAAACTCCATCAAATGGTCAGGTCATTGAGTGTTTTTTATTTGTTGTATTTTTTTTT
TTTTAGAGAAAATCCTCCAATATATAAATTAGGAATCATAGTTTCATGATTTTCTGTTACACCTAACTTT
TTGTGTGGTGCCCTCCTCCTTGTCAATATTAATGTTAAAGTGCAATTCTTTTTCCTTATCACGTTGAGCC
ATTAGTATCAATTTGCTTACCTGTATTCCTTTACATCCTCCTTTTTCTCCTTCTTGATAAATGTATGTAG
ATTGCGTATATAGTTTCGTCTACCCTATGAACATATTCCATTTTGTAATTTCGTGTCGTTTCTATTATGA
ATTTCATTTATAAAGTTTATGTACAAATATCATAAAAAAAGAGAATCTTTTTAAGCAAGGATTTTCTTAA
CTTCTTCGGCGACAGCATCACCGACTTCGGTGGTACTGTTGGAACCACCTAAATCACCAGTTCTGATACC
TGCATCCAAAACCTTTTTAACTGCATCTTCAATGGCCTTACCTTCTTCAGGCAAGTTCAATGACAATTTC
AACATCATTGCAGCAGACAAGATAGTGGCGATAGGGTTGACCTTATTCTTTGGCAAATCTGG
