>Addgene plasmid #14169 | pAG415GAL-ccdB-ECFP | addgene partial sequence | sequence record 20473 | 14169 with GW5
CGGAAGCTAAAGTGTAAAGCCTGGGGGTGCCTAATGCGGCCGCCATAGTGACTGGATATGTTGTGTTTTA
CAGTATTATGTAGTCTGTTTTTTATGCAAAATCTAATTTAATATATTGATATTTATATCATTTTACGTTT
CTCGTTCAGCTTTTTTGTACAAACTTGTGATGGGGGATCCACTAGTTCTAGAATCCGGGGTTTTTTCTCC
TTGACGTTAAAGTATAGAGGTATATTAACAATTTTTTGTTGATACTTTTATTACATTTGAATAAGAAGTA
ATACAAACCGAAAATGTTGAAAGTATTAGTTAAAGTGGTTATGCAGTTTTTGCATTTATATATCTGTTAA
TAGATCAAAAATCATCGCTTCGCTGATTAATTACCCCAGAAATAAGGCTAAAAAACTAATCGCATTATCA
TCCTATGGTTGTTAATTTGATTCGTTCATTTGAAGGTTTGTGGGGCCAGGTTACTGCCAATTTTTCCTCT
TCATAACCATAAAAGCTAGTATTGTAGAATCTTTATTGTTCGGAGCAGTGCGGCGCGAGGCACATCTGCG
TTTCAGGAACGCGACCGGTGAAGACGAGGACGCACGGAGGAGAGTCTTCCTTCGGAGGGCTGTCACCCGC
TCGGCGGCTTCTAATCCGTACTAGAGCTCCAGCTTTTGTTTCCTTTAGTGAGGGTTAATTGCGCGCTTG
