>Addgene plasmid #14169 | pAG415GAL-ccdB-ECFP | addgene partial sequence | sequence record 20474 | 14169 with GW3
CGGGGAGAAGTGGCTGAATCTCAGCCACCGCGAAAATGACATCAAAAACGCCATTAACCTGATGTTCTGG
GGAATATAAATGTCAGGCTCCCTTATACACAGCCAGTCTGCAGGTCGACCATAGTGACTGGATATGTTGT
GTTTTACAGTATTATGTAGTCTGTTTTTTATGCAAAATCTAATTTAATATATTGATATTTATATCATTTT
ACGTTTCTCGTTCAGCTTTCTTGTACAAAGTGGTGATGGGCTGCAGGAATTCGATATCAAGCTTAATGGT
GAGCAAGGGCGAGGAGCTGTTCACCGGGGTGGTGCCCATCCTGGTCGAGCTGGACGGCGACGTAAACGGC
CACAAGTTCAGCGTGTCCGGCGAGGGCGAGGGCGATGCCACCTACGGCAAGCTGACCCTGAAGTTCATCT
GCACCACCGGCAAGCTGCCCGTGCCCTGGCCCACCCTCGTGACCACCCTGACCTGGGGCGTGCAGTGCTT
CANCCGCTACCCCGACCACATGAAGCAGCACGACTTCTTCAAGTCCGCCATGCCCGAAGGCTACGTCCAG
GAGCGCACCATCTTCTTCAAGGACGACGGCAACTACAAGACCCGCGCCGAGGTGAAGTTCGAGGGCGACA
CCCTGGTGAACCGCAT
